Addgene plasmid #141695: TFORF0778
Purpose: Lentiviral vector for overexpressing transcription factor ORFs with unique 24-bp barcodes. Barcodes facilitate identification of transcription factors in pooled screens.
Depositing lab: Feng Zhang. Depositing organization: Broad Institute. Publication: A transcription factor atlas of directed differentiation. Joung J, Ma S, Tay T, Geiger-Schuller KR, Kirchgatterer PC, Verdine VK, Guo B, Arias-Garcia MA, Allen WE, Singh A, Kuksenko O, Abudayyeh OO, Gootenberg JS, Fu Z, Macrae RK, Buenrostro JD, Regev A, Zhang F. Cell. 2023 Jan 5;186(1):209-229.e26. doi: 10.1016/j.cell.2022.11.026. PubMed 36608654.
Backbone
  Vector backbone: pLX_TRC317
  Backbone manufacturer: Broad Institute Genetic Perturbation Platform
  Backbone size w/o insert (bp): 8264
  Vector type: Mammalian Expression, Lentiviral
  Selectable markers: Puromycin
Growth in bacteria
  Bacterial resistance: Ampicillin, 100 μg/mL
  Growth temperature: 30°C
  Growth strain: NEB Stable
  Copy number: High Copy
Gene/Insert
  Gene/Insert name: SHOX
  Species: H. sapiens (human)
  Insert size (bp): 779
  Entrez Gene: SHOX (a.k.a. GCFX, PHOG, SHOX1, SHOXY, SS)
  Promoter: EF1a
  Cloning method: Unknown
  Sequencing primers: 5′ GGGTGGAGACTGAAGTTAGGCCAG; 3′ CACATAGCGTAAAAGGAGCAACATAG
Terms and licenses: Academic/Nonprofit Terms; Industry Terms: Not Available to Industry
Depositor comments: NM_006883,NM_006883,ENST00000334060,ENST00000381575,ENST00000334060,ENST00000381575 . The transcription factor ORF portion of this plasmid was synthesized by Genewiz. Please test multiple small colonies in case of plasmid recombination. To make this collection available in a timely manner, a portion of this collection was not fully sequenced by Addgene. If an Addgene verified full plasmid sequence is not available, please contact us prior to placing an order to request the full sequence.
How to cite: TFORF0778 was a gift from Feng Zhang (Addgene plasmid # 141695 ; http://n2t.net/addgene:141695 ; RRID:Addgene_141695)
