[The description below was written by a language model from this plasmid's Addgene catalogue record and pLannotate feature annotations shown in this document.]
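Description:
TFORF0778 is a lentiviral mammalian expression plasmid built on the pLX_TRC317 backbone and belongs to a barcoded library of human transcription factor open reading frames. It carries the human SHOX coding sequence, a homeobox transcription factor involved in growth and development, recorded as a synthesized insert of about 779 bp. The annotation software matches only part of this region to SHOX, which is consistent with the insert representing a particular transcript isoform. SHOX sits immediately downstream of the strong constitutive EF-1α promoter and is followed by a WPRE, which enhances transcript stability and expression. According to the catalogue entry, each ORF in the collection is paired with a unique 24-bp barcode. The barcode is not annotated as its own feature in the table, so its exact position is not stated.

The viral framework is a third-generation, self-inactivating design. An RSV promoter drives a truncated HIV-1 5' LTR, followed by the Ψ packaging signal, a gag fragment, the RRE for Rev-dependent nuclear export, a cPPT/CTS element and a ΔU3 3' LTR with an SV40 polyadenylation signal beyond it. Upstream of the EF-1α cassette, SV40 early promoter sequences drive a puromycin N-acetyltransferase gene, allowing selection of transduced cells. In bacteria the plasmid is maintained through a high-copy ColE1/pUC-type origin and ampicillin resistance, and it also contains an f1 origin and residual lac, T7 and T3 cloning-vector elements. The depositor notes that the plasmid can recombine.

The construct is intended for stable overexpression of SHOX in mammalian cells. It can be used individually or in pooled screens, where barcode sequencing identifies which transcription factor each cell received, for example in directed-differentiation studies.
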