Features (pLannotate 1.2.2; 31 found; start..end, strand, type, name):
      5..231     +  promoter       RSV promoter: Rous sarcoma virus enhancer/promoter
    232..412     +  LTR            5' LTR (truncated): truncated 5' long terminal repeat (LTR) from HIV-1
    459..584     +  misc_feature   HIV-1 Ψ: packaging signal of human immunodeficiency virus type 1
    568..931     +  CDS            HIV-1 gag (fragment): gag protein from human immunodeficiency virus 1; gag
   1077..1310    +  misc_feature   RRE: The Rev response element (RRE) of HIV-1 allows for Rev-dependent mRNA export from the nucleus to the cytoplasm.
   1687..1713    +  CDS            Rev (fragment): human immunodeficiency virus 1 (HIV-1) Rev protein; rev; enhances nuclear export of unspliced and incompletely spliced viral mRNAs
   1720..1743    +  promoter       SV40 promoter (fragment): SV40 early promoter
   1744..1815    +  promoter       SV40 promoter (fragment): SV40 enhancer and early promoter
   1839..1974    +  rep_origin     SV40 ori: SV40 origin of replication
   2020..2616    +  CDS            PuroR (fragment): puromycin N-acetyltransferase; pac from Streptomyces; confers resistance to puromycin
   2665..2782    +  misc_feature   cPPT/CTS: central polypurine tract and central termination sequence of HIV-1
   2847..2913    +  CDS            small t antigen (fragment): SV40 (simian virus 40) small t antigen
   2920..4098    +  promoter       EF-1α promoter: strong constitutive promoter for human elongation factor EF-1α
   4115..4753    +  CDS            SHOX (fragment): SHOX_HUMAN - Also known as PHOG. Experimental evidence at protein level: Swiss-Prot protein existence level 1. Controls fundamental aspects of growth and development. From Homo sapiens (Human).
   4805..4858    +  promoter       U6 promoter (fragment): RNA polymerase III promoter for human U6 snRNA
   4900..5488    +  misc_feature   WPRE: woodchuck hepatitis virus posttranscriptional regulatory element
   5539..5558    +  misc_feature   cPPT/CTS (fragment): central polypurine tract and central termination sequence of HIV-1
   5560..5793    +  LTR            3' LTR (ΔU3): self-inactivating 3' long terminal repeat (LTR) from HIV-1
   5871..5992    +  polyA_signal   SV40 poly(A) signal: SV40 polyadenylation signal
   6032..6167    +  rep_origin     SV40 ori: SV40 origin of replication
   6188..6206    -  promoter       T7 promoter: promoter for bacteriophage T7 RNA polymerase
   6214..6369    +  CDS            lacZα (fragment): LacZα fragment of β-galactosidase; lacZ fragment
   6374..6802    +  rep_origin     f1 ori (sequence partly withheld): f1 bacteriophage origin of replication; arrow indicates direction of (+) strand synthesis
   6855..6959    +  promoter       AmpR promoter: bla
   6960..7820    +  CDS            AmpR: β-lactamase; bla; confers resistance to ampicillin, carbenicillin, and related antibiotics
   7991..8579    +  rep_origin     ori: high-copy-number ColE1/pMB1/pBR322/pUC origin of replication
   8762..8854    +  CDS            lacI (fragment): lac repressor; lacI; The lac repressor binds to the lac operator to inhibit transcription in E. coli. This inhibition can be relieved by adding lactose or isopropyl-β-D-thiogalactopyranoside (IPTG).
   8867..8888    +  protein_bind   CAP binding site: CAP binding activates transcription in the presence of cAMP. E. coli catabolite activator protein
   8903..8933    +  promoter       lac promoter: promoter for the E. coli lac operon
   8941..8957    +  protein_bind   lac operator: The lac repressor binds to the lac operator to inhibit transcription in E. coli. This inhibition can be relieved by adding lactose or isopropyl-β-D-thiogalactopyranoside (IPTG). lac repressor encoded by lacI
   9002..9020    +  promoter       T3 promoter: promoter for bacteriophage T3 RNA polymerase
>Addgene plasmid #141695 | TFORF0778 | addgene full sequence | sequence record 454911 | Addgene NGS Result
TTAATGTAGTCTTATGCAATACTCTTGTAGTCTTGCAACATGGTAACGATGAGTTAGCAACATGCCTTAC
AAGGAGAGAAAAAGCACCGTGCATGCCGATTGGTGGAAGTAAGGTGGTACGATCGTGCCTTATTAGGAAG
GCAACAGACGGGTCTGACATGGATTGGACGAACCACTGAATTGCCGCATTGCAGAGATATTGTATTTAAG
TGCCTAGCTCGATACATAAACGGGTCTCTCTGGTTAGACCAGATCTGAGCCTGGGAGCTCTCTGGCTAAC
TAGGGAACCCACTGCTTAAGCCTCAATAAAGCTTGCCTTGAGTGCTTCAAGTAGTGTGTGCCCGTCTGTT
GTGTGACTCTGGTAACTAGAGATCCCTCAGACCCTTTTAGTCAGTGTGGAAAATCTCTAGCAGTGGCGCC
CGAACAGGGACTTGAAAGCGAAAGGGAAACCAGAGGAGCTCTCTCGACGCAGGACTCGGCTTGCTGAAGC
GCGCACGGCAAGAGGCGAGGGGCGGCGACTGGTGAGTACGCCAAAAATTTTGACTAGCGGAGGCTAGAAG
GAGAGAGATGGGTGCGAGAGCGTCAGTATTAAGCGGGGGAGAATTAGATCGCGATGGGAAAAAATTCGGT
TAAGGCCAGGGGGAAAGAAAAAATATAAATTAAAACATATAGTATGGGCAAGCAGGGAGCTAGAACGATT
CGCAGTTAATCCTGGCCTGTTAGAAACATCAGAAGGCTGTAGACAAATACTGGGACAGCTACAACCATCC
CTTCAGACAGGATCAGAAGAACTTAGATCATTATATAATACAGTAGCAACCCTCTATTGTGTGCATCAAA
GGATAGAGATAAAAGACACCAAGGAAGCTTTAGACAAGATAGAGGAAGAGCAAAACAAAAGTAAGACCAC
CGCACAGCAAGCGGCCGCTGATCTTCAGACCTGGAGGAGGAGATATGAGGGACAATTGGAGAAGTGAATT
ATATAAATATAAAGTAGTAAAAATTGAACCATTAGGAGTAGCACCCACCAAGGCAAAGAGAAGAGTGGTG
CAGAGAGAAAAAAGAGCAGTGGGAATAGGAGCTTTGTTCCTTGGGTTCTTGGGAGCAGCAGGAAGCACTA
TGGGCGCAGCGTCAATGACGCTGACGGTACAGGCCAGACAATTATTGTCTGGTATAGTGCAGCAGCAGAA
CAATTTGCTGAGGGCTATTGAGGCGCAACAGCATCTGTTGCAACTCACAGTCTGGGGCATCAAGCAGCTC
CAGGCAAGAATCCTGGCTGTGGAAAGATACCTAAAGGATCAACAGCTCCTGGGGATTTGGGGTTGCTCTG
GAAAACTCATTTGCACCACTGCTGTGCCTTGGAATGCTAGTTGGAGTAATAAATCTCTGGAACAGATTTG
GAATCACACGACCTGGATGGAGTGGGACAGAGAAATTAACAATTACACAAGCTTAATACACTCCTTAATT
GAAGAATCGCAAAACCAGCAAGAAAAGAATGAACAAGAATTATTGGAATTAGATAAATGGGCAAGTTTGT
GGAATTGGTTTAACATAACAAATTGGCTGTGGTATATAAAATTATTCATAATGATAGTAGGAGGCTTGGT
AGGTTTAAGAATAGTTTTTGCTGTACTTTCTATAGTGAATAGAGTTAGGCAGGGATATTCACCATTATCG
TTTCAGACCCACCTCCCAACCCCGAGGGGACCCATGCATTGCATCTCAATTAGTCAGCAACCAGGTGTGG
AAAGTCCCCAGGCTCCCCAGCAGGCAGAAGTATGCAAAGCATGCGTCTCAATTAGTCAGCAACCATAGTC
CCGCCCCTAACTCCGCCCATCCCGCCCCTAACTCCGCCCAGTTCCGCCCATTCTCCGCCCCATGGCTGAC
TAATTTTTTTTATTTATGCAGAGGCCGAGGCCGCCTCGGCCTCTGAGCTATTCCAGAAGTAGTGAGGAGG
CTTTTTTGGAGGCCTAGGCTTTTGCAAAAAGCTTTCTAGAGGTACCACCGGAGCTTACCATGACCGAGTA
CAAGCCCACGGTGCGCCTCGCCACCCGCGACGACGTCCCCAGGGCCGTACGCACCCTCGCCGCCGCGTTC
GCCGACTACCCCGCCACGCGCCACACCGTCGATCCGGACCGCCACATCGAGCGGGTCACCGAGCTGCAAG
AACTCTTCCTCACGCGCGTCGGGCTCGACATCGGCAAGGTGTGGGTCGCGGACGACGGCGCCGCCGTGGC
GGTCTGGACCACGCCGGAGAGCGTCGAAGCGGGGGCGGTGTTCGCCGAGATCGGCCCGCGCATGGCCGAG
TTGAGCGGTTCCCGGCTGGCCGCGCAGCAACAGATGGAAGGCCTCCTGGCGCCGCACCGGCCCAAGGAGC
CCGCGTGGTTCCTGGCCACCGTCGGCGTCTCGCCCGACCACCAGGGCAAGGGTCTGGGCAGCGCCGTCGT
GCTCCCCGGAGTGGAGGCGGCCGAGCGCGCCGGGGTGCCCGCCTTCCTGGAGACCTCCGCGCCCCGCAAC
CTCCCCTTCTACGAGCGGCTCGGCTTCACCGTCACCGCCGACGTCGAGGTGCCCGAAGGACCGCGCACCT
GGTGCATGACCCGCAAGCCCGGTGCCAGTTAACGAATTCTAGATCTTGAGACAAATGGCAGTATTCATCC
ACAATTTTAAAAGAAAAGGGGGGATTGGGGGGTACAGTGCAGGGGAAAGAATAGTAGACATAATAGCAAC
AGACATACAAACTAAAGAATTACAAAAACAAATTACAAAAATTCAAAATTTTCGGGTTTATTACAGGGAC
AGCAGAGATCCACTTTGGCGCCGGCTCGAGGCCTGCAGGTGCAAAGATGGATAAAGTTTTAAACAGAGAG
GAATCTTTGCAGCTAATGGACCTTCTAGGTCTTGAAAGGAGTGGGAATTGGCTCCGGTGCCCGTCAGTGG
GCAGAGCGCACATCGCCCACAGTCCCCGAGAAGTTGGGGGGAGGGGTCGGCAATTGAACCGGTGCCTAGA
GAAGGTGGCGCGGGGTAAACTGGGAAAGTGATGTCGTGTACTGGCTCCGCCTTTTTCCCGAGGGTGGGGG
AGAACCGTATATAAGTGCAGTAGTCGCCGTGAACGTTCTTTTTCGCAACGGGTTTGCCGCCAGAACACAG
GTAAGTGCCGTGTGTGGTTCCCGCGGGCCTGGCCTCTTTACGGGTTATGGCCCTTGCGTGCCTTGAATTA
CTTCCACCTGGCTGCAGTACGTGATTCTTGATCCCGAGCTTCGGGTTGGAAGTGGGTGGGAGAGTTCGAG
GCCTTGCGCTTAAGGAGCCCCTTCGCCTCGTGCTTGAGTTGAGGCCTGGCCTGGGCGCTGGGGCCGCCGC
GTGCGAATCTGGTGGCACCTTCGCGCCTGTCTCGCTGCTTTCGATAAGTCTCTAGCCATTTAAAATTTTT
GATGACCTGCTGCGACGCTTTTTTTCTGGCAAGATAGTCTTGTAAATGCGGGCCAAGATCTGCACACTGG
TATTTCGGTTTTTGGGGCCGCGGGCGGCGACGGGGCCCGTGCGTCCCAGCGCACATGTTCGGCGAGGCGG
GGCCTGCGAGCGCGGCCACCGAGAATCGGACGGGGGTAGTCTCAAGCTGGCCGGCCTGCTCTGGTGCCTG
GCCTCGCGCCGCCGTGTATCGCCCCGCCCTGGGCGGCAAGGCTGGCCCGGTCGGCACCAGTTGCGTGAGC
GGAAAGATGGCCGCTTCCCGGCCCTGCTGCAGGGAGCTCAAAATGGAGGACGCGGCGCTCGGGAGAGCGG
GCGGGTGAGTCACCCACACAAAGGAAAAGGGCCTTTCCGTCCTCAGCCGTCGCTTCATGTGACTCCACGG
AGTACCGGGCGCCGTCCAGGCACCTCGATTAGTTCTCGAGCTTTTGGAGTACGTCGTCTTTAGGTTGGGG
GGAGGGGTTTTATGCGATGGAGTTTCCCCACACTGAGTGGGTGGAGACTGAAGTTAGGCCAGCTTGGCAC
TTGATGTAATTCTCCTTGGAATTTGCCCTTTTTGAGTTTGGATCTTGGTTCATTCTCAAGCCTCAGACAG
TGGTTCAAAGTTTTTTTCTTCCATTTCAGGTGTCGTGAGGCTAGCACCGCCACCATGGAAGAGCTCACGG
CTTTTGTATCCAAGTCTTTTGACCAGAAAAGCAAGGACGGTAACGGCGGAGGCGGAGGCGGCGGAGGTAA
GAAGGATTCCATTACGTACCGGGAAGTTTTGGAGAGCGGACTGGCGCGCTCCCGGGAGCTGGGGACGTCG
GATTCCAGCCTCCAGGACATCACGGAGGGCGGCGGCCACTGCCCGGTGCATTTGTTCAAGGACCACGTAG
ACAATGACAAGGAGAAACTGAAAGAATTCGGCACCGCGAGAGTGGCAGAAGGGATTTATGAATGCAAAGA
GAAGCGCGAGGACGTGAAGTCGGAGGACGAGGACGGGCAGACCAAGCTGAAACAGAGGCGCAGCCGCACC
AACTTCACGCTGGAGCAGCTGAACGAGCTCGAGCGACTCTTCGACGAGACCCATTACCCCGACGCCTTCA
TGCGCGAGGAGCTCAGCCAGCGCCTGGGGCTCTCCGAGGCGCGCGTGCAGGTTTGGTTCCAGAACCGGAG
AGCCAAGTGCCGCAAACAAGAGAATCAGATGCATAAAGGCGTCATCTTGGGCACAGCCAACCACCTAGAC
GCCTGCCGAGTGGCACCCTACGTCAACATGGGAGCCTTACGGATGCCTTTCCAACAGATGGAGTTTTGCT
CTTGTCGCCCGGGCTGGAGTATAATGGCATAGTAATGAACTAGTCCGTAACTTGAAAGTATTTCGATTTC
TTGGCTTTATATATCTTGTGGAAAGGACGACCCGCTAGCCAGTTCCACTCACATACGCGTTAAGTCGACA
ATCAACCTCTGGATTACAAAATTTGTGAAAGATTGACTGGTATTCTTAACTATGTTGCTCCTTTTACGCT
ATGTGGATACGCTGCTTTAATGCCTTTGTATCATGCTATTGCTTCCCGTATGGCTTTCATTTTCTCCTCC
TTGTATAAATCCTGGTTGCTGTCTCTTTATGAGGAGTTGTGGCCCGTTGTCAGGCAACGTGGCGTGGTGT
GCACTGTGTTTGCTGACGCAACCCCCACTGGTTGGGGCATTGCCACCACCTGTCAGCTCCTTTCCGGGAC
TTTCGCTTTCCCCCTCCCTATTGCCACGGCGGAACTCATCGCCGCCTGCCTTGCCCGCTGCTGGACAGGG
GCTCGGCTGTTGGGCACTGACAATTCCGTGGTGTTGTCGGGGAAATCATCGTCCTTTCCTTGGCTGCTCG
CCTGTGTTGCCACCTGGATTCTGCGCGGGACGTCCTTCTGCTACGTCCCTTCGGCCCTCAATCCAGCGGA
CCTTCCTTCCCGCGGCCTGCTGCCGGCTCTGCGGCCTCTTCCGCGTCTTCGCCTTCGCCCTCAGACGAGT
CGGATCTCCCTTTGGGCCGCCTCCCCGCGTCGACTTTAAGACCAATGACTTACAAGGCAGCTGTAGATCT
TAGCCACTTTTTAAAAGAAAAGGGGGGACTGGAAGGGCTAATTCACTCCCAACGAAGACAAGATCTGCTT
TTTGCTTGTACTGGGTCTCTCTGGTTAGACCAGATCTGAGCCTGGGAGCTCTCTGGCTAACTAGGGAACC
CACTGCTTAAGCCTCAATAAAGCTTGCCTTGAGTGCTTCAAGTAGTGTGTGCCCGTCTGTTGTGTGACTC
TGGTAACTAGAGATCCCTCAGACCCTTTTAGTCAGTGTGGAAAATCTCTAGCAGTACGTATAGTAGTTCA
TGTCATCTTATTATTCAGTATTTATAACTTGCAAAGAAATGAATATCAGAGAGTGAGAGGAACTTGTTTA
TTGCAGCTTATAATGGTTACAAATAAAGCAATAGCATCACAAATTTCACAAATAAAGCATTTTTTTCACT
GCATTCTAGTTGTGGTTTGTCCAAACTCATCAATGTATCTTATCATGTCTGGCTCTAGCTATCCCGCCCC
TAACTCCGCCCATCCCGCCCCTAACTCCGCCCAGTTCCGCCCATTCTCCGCCCCATGGCTGACTAATTTT
TTTTATTTATGCAGAGGCCGAGGCCGCCTCGGCCTCTGAGCTATTCCAGAAGTAGTGAGGAGGCTTTTTT
GGAGGCCTAGGGACGTACCCAATTCGCCCTATAGTGAGTCGTATTACGCGCGCTCACTGGCCGTCGTTTT
ACAACGTCGTGACTGGGAAAACCCTGGCGTTACCCAACTTAATCGCCTTGCAGCACATCCCCCTTTCGCC
AGCTGGCGTAATAGCGAAGAGGCCCGCACCGATCGCCCTTCCCAACAGTTGCGCAGCCTGAATGGCGAAT
GGG
[124 nt withheld, positions 6374-6497]
C
[91 nt withheld, positions 6499-6589]
A
[49 nt withheld, positions 6591-6639]
CCTTTGACGTTGGAGTCCACGTTCTTT
[37 nt withheld, positions 6667-6703]
ACCCTATCTCGGTCTATTCTTTTGATTTATAAGGGATTTTGCCGATTTCGGCCTATTGGTTAAAAAATGA
GCTGATTTAACAAAAATTTAACGCGAATTTTAACAAAATATTAACGCTTACAATTTAGGTGGCACTTTTC
GGGGAAATGTGCGCGGAACCCCTATTTGTTTATTTTTCTAAATACATTCAAATATGTATCCGCTCATGAG
ACAATAACCCTGATAAATGCTTCAATAATATTGAAAAAGGAAGAGTATGAGTATTCAACATTTCCGTGTC
GCCCTTATTCCCTTTTTTGCGGCATTTTGCCTTCCTGTTTTTGCTCACCCAGAAACGCTGGTGAAAGTAA
AAGATGCTGAAGATCAGTTGGGTGCACGAGTGGGTTACATCGAACTGGATCTCAACAGCGGTAAGATCCT
TGAGAGTTTTCGCCCCGAAGAACGTTTTCCAATGATGAGCACTTTTAAAGTTCTGCTATGTGGCGCGGTA
TTATCCCGTATTGACGCCGGGCAAGAGCAACTCGGTCGCCGCATACACTATTCTCAGAATGACTTGGTTG
AGTACTCACCAGTCACAGAAAAGCATCTTACGGATGGCATGACAGTAAGAGAATTATGCAGTGCTGCCAT
AACCATGAGTGATAACACTGCGGCCAACTTACTTCTGACAACGATCGGAGGACCGAAGGAGCTAACCGCT
TTTTTGCACAACATGGGGGATCATGTAACTCGCCTTGATCGTTGGGAACCGGAGCTGAATGAAGCCATAC
CAAACGACGAGCGTGACACCACGATGCCTGTAGCAATGGCAACAACGTTGCGCAAACTATTAACTGGCGA
ACTACTTACTCTAGCTTCCCGGCAACAATTAATAGACTGGATGGAGGCGGATAAAGTTGCAGGACCACTT
CTGCGCTCGGCCCTTCCGGCTGGCTGGTTTATTGCTGATAAATCTGGAGCCGGTGAGCGTGGGTCTCGCG
GTATCATTGCAGCACTGGGGCCAGATGGTAAGCCCTCCCGTATCGTAGTTATCTACACGACGGGGAGTCA
GGCAACTATGGATGAACGAAATAGACAGATCGCTGAGATAGGTGCCTCACTGATTAAGCATTGGTAACTG
TCAGACCAAGTTTACTCATATATACTTTAGATTGATTTAAAACTTCATTTTTAATTTAAAAGGATCTAGG
TGAAGATCCTTTTTGATAATCTCATGACCAAAATCCCTTAACGTGAGTTTTCGTTCCACTGAGCGTCAGA
CCCCGTAGAAAAGATCAAAGGATCTTCTTGAGATCCTTTTTTTCTGCGCGTAATCTGCTGCTTGCAAACA
AAAAAACCACCGCTACCAGCGGTGGTTTGTTTGCCGGATCAAGAGCTACCAACTCTTTTTCCGAAGGTAA
CTGGCTTCAGCAGAGCGCAGATACCAAATACTGTTCTTCTAGTGTAGCCGTAGTTAGGCCACCACTTCAA
GAACTCTGTAGCACCGCCTACATACCTCGCTCTGCTAATCCTGTTACCAGTGGCTGCTGCCAGTGGCGAT
AAGTCGTGTCTTACCGGGTTGGACTCAAGACGATAGTTACCGGATAAGGCGCAGCGGTCGGGCTGAACGG
GGGGTTCGTGCACACAGCCCAGCTTGGAGCGAACGACCTACACCGAACTGAGATACCTACAGCGTGAGCT
ATGAGAAAGCGCCACGCTTCCCGAAGGGAGAAAGGCGGACAGGTATCCGGTAAGCGGCAGGGTCGGAACA
GGAGAGCGCACGAGGGAGCTTCCAGGGGGAAACGCCTGGTATCTTTATAGTCCTGTCGGGTTTCGCCACC
TCTGACTTGAGCGTCGATTTTTGTGATGCTCGTCAGGGGGGCGGAGCCTATGGAAAAACGCCAGCAACGC
GGCCTTTTTACGGTTCCTGGCCTTTTGCTGGCCTTTTGCTCACATGTTCTTTCCTGCGTTATCCCCTGAT
TCTGTGGATAACCGTATTACCGCCTTTGAGTGAGCTGATACCGCTCGCCGCAGCCGAACGACCGAGCGCA
GCGAGTCAGTGAGCGAGGAAGCGGAAGAGCGCCCAATACGCAAACCGCCTCTCCCCGCGCGTTGGCCGAT
TCATTAATGCAGCTGGCACGACAGGTTTCCCGACTGGAAAGCGGGCAGTGAGCGCAACGCAATTAATGTG
AGTTAGCTCACTCATTAGGCACCCCAGGCTTTACACTTTATGCTTCCGGCTCGTATGTTGTGTGGAATTG
TGAGCGGATAACAATTTCACACAGGAAACAGCTATGACCATGATTACGCCAAGCGCGCAATTAACCCTCA
CTAAAGGGAACAAAAGCTGGAGCTGCAAGC
