>Addgene plasmid #141695 | TFORF0778 | depositor partial sequence | sequence record 277222 | Insert
ACCGCCACCATGGAAGAGCTCACGGCTTTTGTATCCAAGTCTTTTGACCAGAAAAGCAAGGACGGTAACG
GCGGAGGCGGAGGCGGCGGAGGTAAGAAGGATTCCATTACGTACCGGGAAGTTTTGGAGAGCGGACTGGC
GCGCTCCCGGGAGCTGGGGACGTCGGATTCCAGCCTCCAGGACATCACGGAGGGCGGCGGCCACTGCCCG
GTGCATTTGTTCAAGGACCACGTAGACAATGACAAGGAGAAACTGAAAGAATTCGGCACCGCGAGAGTGG
CAGAAGGGATTTATGAATGCAAAGAGAAGCGCGAGGACGTGAAGTCGGAGGACGAGGACGGGCAGACCAA
GCTGAAACAGAGGCGCAGCCGCACCAACTTCACGCTGGAGCAGCTGAACGAGCTCGAGCGACTCTTCGAC
GAGACCCATTACCCCGACGCCTTCATGCGCGAGGAGCTCAGCCAGCGCCTGGGGCTCTCCGAGGCGCGCG
TGCAGGTTTGGTTCCAGAACCGGAGAGCCAAGTGCCGCAAACAAGAGAATCAGATGCATAAAGGCGTCAT
CTTGGGCACAGCCAACCACCTAGACGCCTGCCGAGTGGCACCCTACGTCAACATGGGAGCCTTACGGATG
CCTTTCCAACAGATGGAGTTTTGCTCTTGTCGCCCGGGCTGGAGTATAATGGCATAGTAATGAACTAGTC
CGTAACTTGAAAGTATTTCGATTTCTTGGCTTTATATATCTTGTGGAAAGGACGACCCGCTAGCCAGTTC
CACTCACAT
