>Addgene plasmid #141695 | TFORF0778 | depositor partial sequence | sequence record 277223 | Barcode
CCCGCTAGCCAGTTCCACTCACAT
